Addgene plasmid #191547: MSCV-P C-FlagHA HPV16 E7 H73A
Purpose: Protein expression of HPV16 E7 H73A
Depositing lab: Elizabeth White. Depositing organization: University of Pennsylvania. Publication: ZER1 Contributes to the Carcinogenic Activity of High-Risk HPV E7 Proteins. Nouel J, White EA. mBio. 2022 Nov 8:e0203322. doi: 10.1128/mbio.02033-22. PubMed 36346242.
Backbone
  Vector backbone: MSCV-P C-FlagHA GAW
  Vector type: Retroviral
  Selectable markers: Puromycin
Growth in bacteria
  Bacterial resistance: Ampicillin, 100 μg/mL
  Growth temperature: 37°C
  Growth strain: NEB Stable
  Copy number: High Copy
Gene/Insert
  Gene/Insert name: HPV16
  Species: Virus
  Mutation: H73A
  Tag / fusion protein: FlagHA (C terminal on insert)
  Cloning method: Gateway Cloning
Terms and licenses: Academic/Nonprofit Terms; Industry Terms: Not Available to Industry
Depositor comments: Please visit https://www.biorxiv.org/content/10.1101/2022.07.18.500567v1 for bioRxiv preprint.
How to cite: MSCV-P C-FlagHA HPV16 E7 H73A was a gift from Elizabeth White (Addgene plasmid # 191547 ; http://n2t.net/addgene:191547 ; RRID:Addgene_191547)
