[The description below was written by a language model from this plasmid's Addgene catalogue record and pLannotate feature annotations shown in this document.]
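Description:
MSCV-P C-FlagHA HPV16 E7 H73A is a 6.7 kb gammaretroviral expression plasmid built on the MSCV-P C-FlagHA Gateway destination backbone. It delivers a mutant human papillomavirus 16 E7 oncoprotein into mammalian cells. In bacteria it is maintained through a high-copy ColE1/pUC-type origin and selected with ampicillin via the β-lactamase gene. The short lacI, lacZα, rop, bom, TcR and env fragments annotated outside the proviral region appear to be non-functional remnants of earlier cloning vectors.

The transfer cassette is flanked by murine embryonic stem cell virus 5' and 3' LTRs. It carries the MESV Ψ packaging signal and a truncated, start-codon-less gag segment, which extends the packaging region so that the genomic RNA can be encapsidated when gag-pol and envelope proteins are supplied in trans by packaging cells. The 5' LTR drives transcription of the E7 open reading frame, which sits between attB1 and attB2 sites left by Gateway recombination. The E7 sequence carries the H73A substitution and is fused at its C terminus to a tandem Flag-HA epitope tag. The automated annotation detects only a FLAG fragment downstream of attB2 and does not call the HA portion. A short T7 promoter lies upstream of the insert. Downstream, a mouse PGK promoter independently drives puromycin N-acetyltransferase, allowing selection of stably transduced cells.

The stated purpose is protein expression of HPV16 E7 H73A. The dual epitope tag would suit detection and affinity purification of E7 and its binding partners. The associated publication concerns the contribution of ZER1 to the carcinogenic activity of high-risk HPV E7 proteins, though the record does not state what the H73A mutation does.
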