Features (pLannotate 1.2.2; 23 found; start..end, strand, type, name):
      1..517     +  LTR            5' LTR: 5' long terminal repeat from murine embryonic stem cell virus
    581..922     +  misc_feature   MESV Ψ: packaging signal of murine embryonic stem cell virus
    989..1405    +  CDS            gag (truncated): truncated Moloney murine leukemia virus (MMLV) gag gene lacking the start codon
   1417..1435    +  promoter       T7 promoter: promoter for bacteriophage T7 RNA polymerase
   1466..1483    +  protein_bind   attB1 (fragment): mutant version of attB; core recombination site for the Gateway® BP reaction BP Clonase™
   1492..1785    +  CDS            E7: VE7_HPV16 - Experimental evidence at protein level: Swiss-Prot protein existence level 1. Plays a role in viral genome replication by driving entry of quiescent cells into the cell cycle. Stimulation of progression from G1 to S phase allows the virus to efficiently use the cellular DNA replicating machinery to achieve viral genome replication. E7 protein has both transforming and trans-activating activities. Induces the disassembly of the E2F1 transcription factor from RB1, with subsequent transcriptional activation of E2F1-regulated S-phase genes. Interferes with host histone deacetylation me
   1790..1807    -  protein_bind   attB2 (fragment): mutant version of attB; core recombination site for the Gateway® BP reaction BP Clonase™
   1843..1863    +  CDS            FLAG (fragment): FLAG® epitope tag, followed by an enterokinase cleavage site
   1918..2417    +  promoter       PGK promoter: mouse phosphoglycerate kinase 1 promoter
   2438..3037    +  CDS            PuroR: puromycin N-acetyltransferase; pac from Streptomyces alboniger; confers resistance to puromycin
   3137..3651    +  LTR            3' LTR: 3' long terminal repeat from murine embryonic stem cell virus
   3813..3829    -  protein_bind   lac operator: The lac repressor binds to the lac operator to inhibit transcription in E. coli. This inhibition can be relieved by adding lactose or isopropyl-β-D-thiogalactopyranoside (IPTG). lac repressor encoded by lacI
   3837..3867    -  promoter       lac promoter: promoter for the E. coli lac operon
   3882..3903    -  protein_bind   CAP binding site: CAP binding activates transcription in the presence of cAMP. E. coli catabolite activator protein
   3916..4008    -  CDS            lacI (fragment): lac repressor; lacI; The lac repressor binds to the lac operator to inhibit transcription in E. coli. This inhibition can be relieved by adding lactose or isopropyl-β-D-thiogalactopyranoside (IPTG).
   4191..4779    -  rep_origin     ori: high-copy-number ColE1/pMB1/pBR322/pUC origin of replication
   4950..5810    -  CDS            AmpR: β-lactamase; bla; confers resistance to ampicillin, carbenicillin, and related antibiotics
   5811..5915    -  promoter       AmpR promoter: bla
   6010..6045    +  CDS            rop (fragment): Rop protein, which maintains plasmids at low copy number; rop
   6147..6246    +  misc_feature   bom (fragment): basis of mobility region from pBR322
   6252..6401    -  CDS            lacZα (fragment): LacZα fragment of β-galactosidase; lacZ fragment
   6401..6602    -  CDS            TcR (fragment): tetracycline efflux protein; tet; confers resistance to tetracycline
   6603..6701    +  CDS            env (fragment): murine leukemia virus gPr80 envelope polyprotein precursor; env; proteolytically cleaved into gp70SU and p15TM subunits
>Addgene plasmid #191547 | MSCV-P C-FlagHA HPV16 E7 H73A | addgene full sequence | sequence record 377578 | Addgene NGS Result
AATGAAAGACCCCACCTGTAGGTTTGGCAAGCTAGCTTAAGTAACGCCATTTTGCAAGGCATGGAAAATA
CATAACTGAGAATAGAGAAGTTCAGATCAAGGTTAGGAACAGAGAGACAGCAGAATATGGGCCAAACAGG
ATATCTGTGGTAAGCAGTTCCTGCCCCGGCTCAGGGCCAAGAACAGATGGTCCCCAGATGCGGTCCCGCC
CTCAGCAGTTTCTAGAGAACCATCAGATGTTTCCAGGGTGCCCCAAGGACCTGAAATGACCCTGTGCCTT
ATTTGAACTAACCAATCAGTTCGCTTCTCGCTTCTGTTCGCGCGCTTCTGCTCCCCGAGCTCAATAAAAG
AGCCCACAACCCCTCACTCGGCGCGCCAGTCCTCCGATAGACTGCGTCGCCCGGGTACCCGTATTCCCAA
TAAAGCCTCTTGCTGTTTGCATCCGAATCGTGGACTCGCTGATCCTTGGGAGGGTCTCCTCAGATTGATT
GACTGCCCACCTCGGGGGTCTTTCATTTGGAGGTTCCACCGAGATTTGGAGACCCCTGCCCAGGGACCAC
CGACCCCCCCGCCGGGAGGTAAGCTGGCCAGCGGTCGTTTCGTGTCTGTCTCTGTCTTTGTGCGTGTTTG
TGCCGGCATCTAATGTTTGCGCCTGCGTCTGTACTAGTTAGCTAACTAGCTCTGTATCTGGCGGACCCGT
GGTGGAACTGACGAGTTCTGAACACCCGGCCGCAACCCTGGGAGACGTCCCAGGGACTTTGGGGGCCGTT
TTTGTGGCCCGACCTGAGGAAGGGAGTCGATGTGGAATCCGACCCCGTCAGGATATGTGGTTCTGGTAGG
AGACGAGAACCTAAAACAGTTCCCGCCTCCGTCTGAATTTTTGCTTTCGGTTTGGAACCGAAGCCGCGCG
TCTTGTCTGCTGCAGCGCTGCAGCATCGTTCTGTGTTGTCTCTGTCTGACTGTGTTTCTGTATTTGTCTG
AAAATTAGGGCCAGACTGTTACCACTCCCTTAAGTTTGACCTTAGGTCACTGGAAAGATGTCGAGCGGAT
CGCTCACAACCAGTCGGTAGATGTCAAGAAGAGACGTTGGGTTACCTTCTGCTCTGCAGAATGGCCAACC
TTTAACGTCGGATGGCCGCGAGACGGCACCTTTAACCGAGACCTCATCACCCAGGTTAAGATCAAGGTCT
TTTCACCTGGCCCGCATGGACACCCAGACCAGGTCCCCTACATCGTGACCTGGGAAGCCTTGGCTTTTGA
CCCCCCTCCCTGGGTCAAGCCCTTTGTACACCCTAAGCCTCCGCCTCCTCTTCCTCCATCCGCCCCGTCT
CTCCCCCTTGAACCTCCTCGTTCGACCCCGCCTCGATCCTCCCTTTATCCAGCCCTCACTCCTTCTCTAG
GCGCCGGAATTAGATCTAATACGACTCACTATAGGGAGACCCAAGCTGGCTAGTTAAGCTATCAACAAGT
TTGTACAAAAAAGTTGGCACCATGCATGGAGATACACCTACATTGCATGAATATATGTTAGATTTGCAAC
CAGAGACAACTGATCTCTACTGTTATGAGCAATTAAATGACAGCTCAGAGGAGGAGGATGAAATAGATGG
TCCAGCTGGACAAGCAGAACCGGACAGAGCCCATTACAATATTGTAACCTTTTGTTGCAAGTGTGACTCT
ACGCTTCGGTTGTGCGTACAAAGCACAGCCGTAGACATTCGTACTTTGGAAGACCTGTTAATGGGCACAC
TAGGAATTGTGTGCCCCATCTGTTCTCAGAAACCACCAACTTTCTTGTACAAAGTGGTTGATCTAGAGGG
CCCGCGGTTCGAACTCGAGGACTACAAGGACGACGATGACAAGTCGGCCGCTGGAGGATACCCCTACGAC
GTGCCCGACTACGCCTAGAATTCTACCGGGTAGGGGAGGCGCTTTTCCCAAGGCAGTCTGGAGCATGCGC
TTTAGCAGCCCCGCTGGGCACTTGGCGCTACACAAGTGGCCTCTGGCCTCGCACACATTCCACATCCACC
GGTAGGCGCCAACCGGCTCCGTTCTTTGGTGGCCCCTTCGCGCCACCTTCTACTCCTCCCCTAGTCAGGA
AGTTCCCCCCCGCCCCGCAGCTCGCGTCGTGCAGGACGTGACAAATGGAAGTAGCACGTCTCACTAGTCT
CGTGCAGATGGACAGCACCGCTGAGCAATGGAAGCGGGTAGGCCTTTGGGGCAGCGGCCAATAGCAGCTT
TGCTCCTTCGCTTTCTGGGCTCAGAGGCTGGGAAGGGGTGGGTCCGGGGGCGGGCTCAGGGGCGGGCTCA
GGGGCGGGGCGGGCGCCCGAAGGTCCTCCGGAGGCCCGGCATTCTGCACGCTTCAAAAGCGCACGTCTGC
CGCGCTGTTCTCCTCTTCCTCATCTCCGGGCCTTTCGACCTGCAGCCCAAGCTTACCATGACCGAGTACA
AGCCCACGGTGCGCCTCGCCACCCGCGACGACGTCCCCAGGGCCGTACGCACCCTCGCCGCCGCGTTCGC
CGACTACCCCGCCACGCGCCACACCGTCGATCCGGACCGCCACATCGAGCGGGTCACCGAGCTGCAAGAA
CTCTTCCTCACGCGCGTCGGGCTCGACATCGGCAAGGTGTGGGTCGCGGACGACGGCGCCGCGGTGGCGG
TCTGGACCACGCCGGAGAGCGTCGAAGCGGGGGCGGTGTTCGCCGAGATCGGCCCGCGCATGGCCGAGTT
GAGCGGTTCCCGGCTGGCCGCGCAGCAACAGATGGAAGGCCTCCTGGCGCCGCACCGGCCCAAGGAGCCC
GCGTGGTTCCTGGCCACCGTCGGCGTCTCGCCCGACCACCAGGGCAAGGGTCTGGGCAGCGCCGTCGTGC
TCCCCGGAGTGGAGGCGGCCGAGCGCGCCGGGGTGCCCGCCTTCCTGGAGACCTCCGCGCCCCGCAACCT
CCCCTTCTACGAGCGGCTCGGCTTCACCGTCACCGCCGACGTCGAGGTGCCCGAAGGACCGCGCACCTGG
TGCATGACCCGCAAGCCCGGTGCCTGACGCCCGCCCCACGACCCGCAGCGCCCGACCGAAAGGAGCGCAC
GACCCCATGCATCGATAAAATAAAAGATTTTATTTAGTCTCCAGAAAAAGGGGGGAATGAAAGACCCCAC
CTGTAGGTTTGGCAAGCTAGCTTAAGTAACGCCATTTTGCAAGGCATGGAAAATACATAACTGAGAATAG
AGAAGTTCAGATCAAGGTTAGGAACAGAGAGACAGCAGAATATGGGCCAAACAGGATATCTGTGGTAAGC
AGTTCCTGCCCCGGCTCAGGGCCAAGAACAGATGGTCCCCAGATGCGGTCCCGCCCTCAGCAGTTTCTAG
AGAACCATCAGATGTTTCCAGGGTGCCCCAAGGACCTGAAATGACCCTGTGCCTTATTTGAACTAACCAA
TCAGTTCGCTTCTCGCTTCTGTTCGCGCGCTTCTGCTCCCCGAGCTCAATAAAAGAGCCCACAACCCCTC
ACTCGGCGCGCCAGTCCTCCGATAGACTGCGTCGCCCGGGTACCCGTGTATCCAATAAACCCTCTTGCAG
TTGCATCCGACTTGTGGTCTCGCTGTTCCTTGGGAGGGTCTCCTCTGAGTGATTGACTACCCGTCAGCGG
GGGTCTTTCATGGGTAACAGTTTCTTGAAGTTGGAGAACAACATTCTGAGGGTAGGAGTCGAATATTAAG
TAATCCTGACTCAATTAGCCACTGTTTTGAATCCACATACTCCAATACTCCTGAAATAGTTCATTATGGA
CAGCGCAGAAAGAGCTGGGGAGAATTGTGAAATTGTTATCCGCTCACAATTCCACACAACATACGAGCCG
GAAGCATAAAGTGTAAAGCCTGGGGTGCCTAATGAGTGAGCTAACTCACATTAATTGCGTTGCGCTCACT
GCCCGCTTTCCAGTCGGGAAACCTGTCGTGCCAGCTGCATTAATGAATCGGCCAACGCGCGGGGAGAGGC
GGTTTGCGTATTGGGCGCTCTTCCGCTTCCTCGCTCACTGACTCGCTGCGCTCGGTCGTTCGGCTGCGGC
GAGCGGTATCAGCTCACTCAAAGGCGGTAATACGGTTATCCACAGAATCAGGGGATAACGCAGGAAAGAA
CATGTGAGCAAAAGGCCAGCAAAAGGCCAGGAACCGTAAAAAGGCCGCGTTGCTGGCGTTTTTCCATAGG
CTCCGCCCCCCTGACGAGCATCACAAAAATCGACGCTCAAGTCAGAGGTGGCGAAACCCGACAGGACTAT
AAAGATACCAGGCGTTTCCCCTTGGAAGCTCCCTCGTGCGCTCTCCTGTTCCGACCCTGCCGCTTACCGG
ATACCTGTCCGCCTTTCTCCCTTCGGGAAGCGTGGCGCTTTCTCATAGCTCACGCTGTAGGTATCTCAGT
TCGGTGTAGGTCGTTCGCTCCAAGCTGGGCTGTGTGCACGAACCCCCCGTTCAGCCCGACCGCTGCGCCT
TATCCGGTAACTATCGTCTTGAGTCCAACCCGGTAAGACACGACTTATCGCCACTGGCAGCAGCCACTGG
TAACAGGATTAGCAGAGCGAGGTATGTAGGCGGTGCTACAGAGTTCTTGAAGTGGTGGCCTAACTACGGC
TACACTAGAAGAACAGTATTTGGTATCTGCGCTCTGCTGAAGCCAGTTACCTTCGGAAAAAGAGTTGGTA
GCTCTTGATCCGGCAAACAAACCACCGCTGGTAGCGGTGGTTTTTTTGTTTGCAAGCAGCAGATTACGCG
CAGAAAAAAAGGATCTCAAGAAGATCCTTTGATCTTTTCTACGGGGTCTGACGCTCAGTGGAACGAAAAC
TCACGTTAAGGGATTTTGGTCATGAGATTATCAAAAAGGATCTTCACCTAGATCCTTTTAAATTAAAAAT
GAAGTTTTAAATCAATCTAAAGTATATATGAGTAAACTTGGTCTGACAGTTACCAATGCTTAATCAGTGA
GGCACCTATCTCAGCGATCTGTCTATTTCGTTCATCCATAGTTGCCTGACTCCCCGTCGTGTAGATAACT
ACGATACGGGAGGGCTTACCATCTGGCCCCAGTGCTGCAATGATACCGCGAGACCCACGCTCACCGGCTC
CAGATTTATCAGCAATAAACCAGCCAGCCGGAAGGGCCGAGCGCAGAAGTGGTCCTGCAACTTTATCCGC
CTCCATCCAGTCTATTAATTGTTGCCGGGAAGCTAGAGTAAGTAGTTCGCCAGTTAATAGTTTGCGCAAC
GTTGTTGCCATTGCTACAGGCATCGTGGTGTCACGCTCGTCGTTTGGTATGGCTTCATTCAGCTCCGGTT
CCCAACGATCAAGGCGAGTTACATGATCCCCCATGTTGTGCAAAAAAGCGGTTAGCTCCTTCGGTCCTCC
GATCGTTGTCAGAAGTAAGTTGGCCGCAGTGTTATCACTCATGGTTATGGCAGCACTGCATAATTCTCTT
ACTGTCATGCCATCCGTAAGATGCTTTTCTGTGACTGGTGAGTACTCAACCAAGTCATTCTGAGAATAGT
GTATGCGGCGACCGAGTTGCTCTTGCCCGGCGTCAATACGGGATAATACCGCGCCACATAGCAGAACTTT
AAAAGTGCTCATCATTGGAAAACGTTCTTCGGGGCGAAAACTCTCAAGGATCTTACCGCTGTTGAGATCC
AGTTCGATGTAACCCACTCGTGCACCCAACTGATCTTCAGCATCTTTTACTTTCACCAGCGTTTCTGGGT
GAGCAAAAACAGGAAGGCAAAATGCCGCAAAAAAGGGAATAAGGGCGACACGGAAATGTTGAATACTCAT
ACTCTTCCTTTTTCAATATTATTGAAGCATTTATCAGGGTTATTGTCTCATGAGCGGATACATATTTGAA
TGTATTTAGAAAAATAAACAAATAGGGGTTCCGCGCACATTTCCCCGAAAAGTGCCACCTGACGTCTAAG
AAACCATTATTATCATGACATTAACCTATAAAAATAGGCGTATCACGAGGCCCTTTCGTCTCGCGCGTTT
CGGTGATGACGGTGAAAACCTCTGACACATGCAGCTCCCGGAGACGGTCACAGCTTGTCTGTAAGCGGAT
GCCGGGAGCAGACAAGCCCGTCAGGGCGCGTCAGCGGGTGTTGGCGGGTGTCGGGGCTGGCTTAACTATG
CGGCATCAGAGCAGATTGTACTGAGAGTGCACCATATGCGGTGTGAAATACCGCACAGATGCGTAAGGAG
AAAATACCGCATCAGGCGCCATTCGCCATTCAGGCTGCGCAACTGTTGGGAAGGGCGATCGGTGCGGGCC
TCTTCGCTATTACGCCAGCTGGCGAAAGGGGGATGTGCTGCAAGGCGATTAAGTTGGGTAACGCCAGGGT
TTTCCCAGTCACGACGTTGTAAAACGACGGCGCAAGGAATGGTGCATGCAAGGAGATGGCGCCCAACAGT
CCCCCGGCCACGGGGCCTGCCACCATACCCACGCCGAAACAAGCGCTCATGAGCCCGAAGTGGCGAGCCC
GATCTTCCCCATCGGTGATGTCGGCGATATAGGCGCCAGCAACCGCACCTGTGGCGCCGGTGATGCCGGC
CACGATGCGTCCGGCGTAGAGGCGATTAGTCCAATTTGTTAAAGACAGGATATCAGTGGTCCAGGCTCTA
GTTTTGACTCAACAATATCACCAGCTGAAGCCTATAGAGTACGAGCCATAGATAAAATAAAAGATTTTAT
TTAGTCTCCAGAAAAAGGGGGG
