>Addgene plasmid #191547 | MSCV-P C-FlagHA HPV16 E7 H73A | depositor partial sequence | sequence record 371353 | Partial sequence
GCCSTATCTTCCTTTATCAGCCCTCACTCCTTCTCTAGGCGCCGGAATTAGATCTAATACGACTCACTAT
AGGGAGACCCAAGCTGGCTAGTTAAGCTATCAACAAGTTTGTACAAAAAAGTTGGCACCATGCATGGAGA
TACACCTACATTGCATGAATATATGTTAGATTTGCAACCAGAGACAACTGATCTCTACTGTTATGAGCAA
TTAAATGACAGCTCAGAGGAGGAGGATGAAATAGATGGTCCAGCTGGACAAGCAGAACCGGACAGAGCCC
ATTACAATATTGTAACCTTTTGTTGCAAGTGTGACTCTACGCTTCGGTTGTGCGTACAAAGCACAGCCGT
AGACATTCGTACTTTGGAAGACCTGTTAATGGGCACACTAGGAATTGTGTGCCCCATCTGTTCTCAGAAA
CCACCAACTTTCTTGTACAAAGTGGTTGATCTAGAGGGCCCGCGGTTCGAACTCGAGGACTACAAGGACG
ACGATGACAAGTCGGCCGCTGGAGGATACCCCTACGACGTGCCCGACTACGCCTAGAATTCTACCGGGTA
GGGGAGGCGCTTTTCCCAAGGCAGTCTGGAGCATGCGCTTTAGCAGCCCCGCTGGGCACTTGGCGCTACA
CAAGTGGCCTCTGGCCTCGCACACATTCCACATCCACCGGTAGGCGCCAACCGGCTCCGTTCTTTGGTGG
CCCCTTCGCGCCACCTTCTACTCCTCCCCTAGTCAGGAAGTTCCCCCCCGCCCCGCAGCTCGCGTCGTGC
AGGACGTGACAAATGGAAGTAGCACGTCTCACTAGTCTCGTGCAGATGGACAGCACCGCTGAGCAATGGA
AGCGGGTAGGCCTTTTGGGGGCAGCGGCCAATAGCAGCTTTGCTCCTTCGCTTTCTGGGCTCAGAGGCTG
GGAAGGGGTGGGTCCGGGGGCGGGCTCAGGGCGGGCTCAGGGCGGGGCGGGCGCCCGAAGTCCTCCGGAG
GCCCGGCATTCTGCACGCTTCAAAAGCGCACGTCTGCCGCGCTGATCT
